Addgene plasmid #78269: pSEVA331Bb
Purpose: (Empty Backbone) pSEVA331 with Biobrick multiple cloning site
Depositing lab: Tom Ellis. Depositing organization: Imperial College London. Publication: Engineering control of bacterial cellulose production using a genetic toolkit and a new cellulose-producing strain. Florea M, Hagemann H, Santosa G, Abbott J, Micklem CN, Spencer-Milnes X, de Arroyo Garcia L, Paschou D, Lazenbatt C, Kong D, Chughtai H, Jensen K, Freemont PS, Kitney R, Reeve B, Ellis T. Proc Natl Acad Sci U S A. 2016 Jun 14;113(24):E3431-40. doi: 10.1073/pnas.1522985113. Epub 2016 May 31. PubMed 27247386.
Backbone
  Backbone size (bp): 2893
  Vector backbone: -
Growth in bacteria
  Bacterial resistance: Chloramphenicol, 25 μg/mL
  Growth temperature: 37°C
  Growth strain: DH5alpha
  Copy number: Unknown
Terms and licenses: Academic/Nonprofit Terms; Industry Terms: Not Available to Industry
How to cite: pSEVA331Bb was a gift from Tom Ellis (Addgene plasmid # 78269 ; http://n2t.net/addgene:78269 ; RRID:Addgene_78269)
