[The description below was written by a language model from this plasmid's Addgene catalogue record and pLannotate feature annotations shown in this document.]
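Description:
pSEVA331Bb is an empty bacterial cloning backbone of 2,893 bp, described as pSEVA331 in which the multiple cloning site has been replaced with a BioBrick-format one. It carries no insert, promoter or reporter for a cargo gene; the user supplies these as BioBrick parts. The plasmid replicates through the pBBR1 oriV together with its cognate Rep protein, a broad-host-range system originally from Bordetella bronchiseptica that functions in many Gram-negative bacteria as well as in E. coli. Selection is by chloramphenicol, conferred by the cat (chloramphenicol acetyltransferase) gene driven by its own promoter. The copy number is listed as unknown in the record.

The cloning site sits across the numbering origin of the circular map. The BioBrick prefix lies at the end of the sequence and the BioBrick suffix at its start, so that standard parts can be inserted and assembled between them. This site is insulated on either side by transcription terminators, rrnB T1 upstream of the prefix and lambda t0 downstream of the suffix, which limit read-through between the cargo and the backbone functions. An incP (RP4-type) oriT is also present, which allows the plasmid to be mobilised by conjugation from a donor strain supplying transfer functions into hosts that are difficult to transform.

The associated publication describes a genetic toolkit for engineering bacterial cellulose production in a cellulose-producing strain. This suggests the vector serves as a broad-host-range, BioBrick-compatible chassis for building and testing constructs in such non-model bacteria.
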