Features (pLannotate 1.2.2; 9 found; start..end, strand, type, name):
      1..21      +  misc_feature   BioBrick suffix: universal suffix for all parts
     26..120     +  terminator     lambda t0 terminator: transcription terminator from phage lambda
    168..270     +  promoter       cat promoter: promoter of the E. coli cat gene encoding chloramphenicol acetyltransferase
    271..927     +  CDS            cat: CAT_ECOLX - Experimental evidence at protein level: Swiss-Prot protein existence level 1. This enzyme is an effector of chloramphenicol resistance in bacteria. From Escherichia coli. This protein is used as a marker in many commonly used cloning vectors, such as pACYC184.
   1079..1187    +  oriT           oriT: incP origin of transfer
   1198..1860    -  CDS            pBBR1 Rep: replication protein for the broad-host-range plasmid pBBR1 from Bordetella bronchiseptica
   1861..2632    -  rep_origin     pBBR1 oriV: replication origin of the broad-host-range plasmid pBBR1 from Bordetella bronchiseptica; requires the pBBR1 Rep protein for replication
   2747..2833    -  terminator     rrnB T1 terminator: Escherichia coli rrnB; transcription terminator T1 from the E. coli rrnB gene
   2872..2893    +  misc_feature   BioBrick prefix: BioBrick prefix for parts that do not start with "ATG"
>Addgene plasmid #78269 | pSEVA331Bb | depositor full sequence | sequence record 146146 | pSEVA331Bb sequence 2893 bps
TACTAGTAGCGGCCGCTGCAGCTTGGACTCCTGTTGATAGATCCAGTAATGACCTCAGAACTCCATCTGG
ATTTGTTCAGAACGCTCGGTTGCCGCCGGGCGTTTTTTATTGGTGAGAATCCAGGGGTCCCCAATAATTA
CGATTTAAATTGGCGAAAATGAGACGTTGATCGGCACGTAAGAGGTTCCAACTTTCACCATAATGAAATA
AGATCACTACCGGGCGTATTTTTTGAGTTATCGAGATTTTCAGGAGCTAAGGAAGCTAAAATGGAGAAAA
AAATCACTGGATATACCACCGTTGATATATCCCAATGGCATCGTAAAGAACATTTTGAGGCATTTCAGTC
AGTTGCTCAATGTACCTATAACCAGACCGTTCAGCTGGATATTACGGCCTTTTTAAAGACCGTAAAGAAA
AATAAGCACAAGTTTTATCCGGCCTTTATTCACATTCTTGCCCGCCTGATGAATGCTCATCCGGAATTTC
GTATGGCAATGAAAGACGGTGAGCTGGTGATATGGGATAGTGTTCACCCTTGTTACACCGTTTTCCATGA
GCAAACTGAAACGTTTTCATCGCTCTGGAGTGAATACCACGACGATTTCCGGCAGTTTCTACACATATAT
TCGCAAGATGTGGCGTGTTACGGTGAAAACCTGGCCTATTTCCCTAAAGGGTTTATTGAGAATATGTTTT
TCGTCTCAGCCAATCCCTGGGTGAGTTTCACCAGTTTTGATTTAAACGTGGCCAATATGGACAACTTCTT
CGCCCCCGTTTTCACCATGGGCAAATATTATACGCAAGGCGACAAGGTGCTGATGCCGCTGGCGATTCAG
GTTCATCATGCCGTTTGTGATGGCTTCCATGTCGGCAGAATGCTTAATGAATTACAACAGTACTGCGATG
AGTGGCAGGGCGGGGCGTAATTTGACTTTTGTCCTTTTCCGCTGCATAACCCTGCTTCGGGGTCATTATA
GCGATTTTTTCGGTATATCCATCCTTTTTCGCACGATATACAGGATTTTGCCAAAGGGTTCGTGTAGACT
TTCCTTGGTGTATCCAACGGCGTCAGCCGGGCAGGATAGGTGAAGTAGGCCCACCCGCGAGCGGGTGTTC
CTTCTTCACTGTCCCTTATTCGCACCTGGCGGTGCTCAACGGGAATCCTGCTCTGCGAGGCTGGCCGTAG
GCCGGCCCTACCGGCGCGGCAGCGTTACCCGTGTCGGCGGCTCCAACGGCTCGCCATCGTCCAGAAAACA
CGGCTCATCGGGCATCGGCAGGCGCTGCTGCCCGCGCCGTTCCCATTCCTCCGTTTCGGTCAAGGCTGGC
AGGTCTGGTTCCATGCCCGGAATGCCGGGCTGGCTGGGCGGCTCCTCGCCGGGGCCGGTCGGTAGTTGCT
GCTCGCCCGGATACAGGGTCGGGATGCGGCGCAGGTCGCCATGCCCCAACAGCGATTCGTCCTGGTCGTC
GTGATCAACCACCACGGCGGCACTGAACACCGACAGGCGCAACTGGTCGCGGGGCTGGCCCCACGCCACG
CGGTCATTGACCACGTAGGCCGACACGGTGCCGGGGCCGTTGAGCTTCACGACGGAGATCCAGCGCTCGG
CCACCAAGTCCTTGACTGCGTATTGGACCGTCCGCAAAGAACGTCCGATGAGCTTGGAAAGTGTCTTCTG
GCTGACCACCACGGCGTTCTGGTGGCCCATCTGCGCCACGAGGTGATGCAGCAGCATTGCCGCCGTGGGT
TTCCTCGCAATAAGCCCGGCCCACGCCTCATGCGCTTTGCGTTCCGTTTGCACCCAGTGACCGGGCTTGT
TCTTGGCTTGAATGCCGATTTCTCTGGACTGCGTGGCCATGCTTATCTCCATGCGGTAGGGGTGCCGCAC
GGTTGCGGCACCATGCGCAATCAGCTGCAACTTTTCGGCAGCGCGACAACAATTATGCGTTGCGTAAAAG
TGGCAGTCAATTACAGATTTTCTTTAACCTACGCAATGAGCTATTGCGGGGGGTGCCGCAATGAGCTGTT
GCGTACCCCCCTTTTTTAAGTTGTTGATTTTTAAGTCTTTCGCATTTCGCCCTATATCTAGTTCTTTGGT
GCCCAAAGAAGGGCACCCCTGCGGGGTTCCCCCACGCCTTCGGCGCGGCTCCCCCTCCGGCAAAAAGTGG
CCCCTCCGGGGCTTGTTGATCGACTGCGCGGCCTTCGGCCTTGCCCAAGGTGGCGCTGCCCCCTTGGAAC
CCCCGCACTCGCCGCCGTGAGGCTCGGGGGGCAGGCGGGCGGGCTTCGCCCTTCGACTGCCCCCACTCGC
ATAGGCTTGGGTCGTTCCAGGCGCGTCAAGGCCAAGCCGCTGCGCGGTCGCTGCGCGAGCCTTGACCCGC
CTTCCACTTGGTGTCCAACCGGCAAGCGAAGCGCGCAGGCCGCAGGCCGGAGGCTTTTCCCCAGAGAAAA
TTAAAAAAATTGATGGGGCAAGGCCGCAGGCCGCGCAGTTGGAGCCGGTGGGTATGTGGTCGAAGGCTGG
GTAGCCGGTGGGCAATCCCTGTGGTCAAGCTCGTGGGCAGGCGCAGCCTGTCCATCAGCTTGTCCAGCAG
GGTTGTCCACGGGCCGAGCGAAGCGAGCCAGCCGGTGGCCGCTCGCGGCCATCGTCCACATATCCACGGG
CTGGCAAGGGAGCGCAGCGACCGCGCAGGGCGAAGCCCGGAGAGCAAGCCCGTAGGGGGGGCGCGCCCAG
CTGTCTAGGGCGGCGGATTTGTCCTACTCAGGAGAGCGTTCACCGACAAACAACAGATAAAACGAAAGGC
CCAGTCTTTCGACTGAGCCTTTCGTTTTATTTGATGCCTTTAATTAAAGCGGATAACAATTTCACACAGG
AGAATTCGCGGCCGCTTCTAGAG
