>Addgene plasmid #78269 | pSEVA331Bb | addgene partial sequence | sequence record 150632 | rrnB-T1-term-F 5'-ACGAAAGGCTCAGTCGAAAG-3'
CGCTCTCCTGAGTAGGACAAATCCGCCGCCCTAGACAGCTGGGCGCGCCCCCCCTACGGGCTTGCTCTCC
GGGCTTCGCCCTGCGCGGTCGCTGCGCTCCCTTGCCAGCCCGTGGATATGTGGACGATGGCCGCGAGCGG
CCACCGGCTGGCTCGCTTCGCTCGGCCCGTGGACAACCCTGCTGGACAAGCTGATGGACAGGCTGCGCCT
GCCCACGAGCTTGACCACAGGGATTGCCCACCGGCTACCCAGCCTTCGACCACATACCCACCGGCTCCAA
CTGCGCGGCCTGCGG
