>Addgene plasmid #78269 | pSEVA331Bb | addgene partial sequence | sequence record 156034 | T0term-R 5'-GCGGCAACCGAGCGTTC-3'
TTCTGGGATCTATCAACAGGAGTCCAAGCTGCAGCGGCCGCTACTAGTACTCTAGAAGCGGCCGCGAATT
CTCCTGTGTGAAATTGTTATCCGCTTTAATTAAAGGCATCAAATAAAACGAAAGGCTCAGTCGAAAGACT
GGGCCTTTCGTTTTATCTGTTGTTTGTCGGTGAACGCTCTCCTGAGTAGGACAAATCCGCCGCCCTAGAC
AGCTGGGCGCGCCCCCCCTACGGGCTTGCTCTCCGGGCTTCGCCCTGCGCGGTCGCTGCGCTCCCTTGCC
AGCCCGTGGATATGTGGACGATGGCCGCGAGCGGCCACCGGCTGGCTCGCTTCGCTCGGCCCGTGGACAA
CCCTGCTGGACAAGCTGATGGACAGGCTGCGCCTGCCCACGAGCTTGACCACAGGGATTGCCCACCGGCT
ACCCAGCCTTCGACCACATACCCACCGGCTCCAACTGCGCGGCCTGCGGCCTTGCCCCATCAATTTTTTT
AATTTTCTCTGGGGAAAAGCCTCCGGCCTGCGGCCTGCGCGCTTCGCTTGCCGGTTGGACACCAAGTGGA
