>Addgene plasmid #78269 | pSEVA331Bb | addgene partial sequence | sequence record 156035 | pTC14_F1 5'-cctactcaggagagcgttca-3'
AGTCTTTCGACTGAGCCTTTCGTTTTATTTGATGCCTTTAATTAAAGCGGATAACAATTTCACACAGGAG
AATTCGCGGCCGCTTCTAGAGTACTAGTAGCGGCCGCTGCAGCTTGGACTCCTGTTGATAGATCCAGTAA
TGACCTCAGAACTCCATCTGGATTTGTTCAGAACGCTCGGTTGCCGCCGGGCGTTTTTTATTGGTGAGAA
TCCAGGGGTCCCCAATAATTACGATTTAAATTGGCGAAAATGAGACGTTGATCGGCACGTAAGAGGTTCC
AACTTTCACCATAATGAAATAAGATCACTACCGGGCGTATTTTTTGAGTTATCGAGATTTTCAGGAGCTA
AGGAAGCTAAAATGGAGAAAAAAATCACTGGATATACCACCGTTGATATATCCCAATGGCATCGTAAAGA
ACATTTTGAGGCATTTCAGTCAGTTGCTCAATGTACCTATAACCAGACCGTTCAGCTGGATATTACGGCC
TTTTTAAAGACCGTAAAGAAAAATAAGCACAAGTTTTATCCGGCCTTTATTCACATTCTTGCCCGCCTGA
TGAATGCTCATCCGGAATTTCGTATGGCAATGAAAGACGGTGAGCTGGTGATATGGGATAGTGTTCACCC
TTGTTACACCGTTTTCCATGAGCAAACTGAAACGTTTTCATCGCTCTGGAGTGAATACCACGACGATTTC
CGGCAGTTTCTACACATATATTCGCAAGATGTGGCGTGTTACGGTGAAAACCTGGCCTATTTCCCTAAAG
GGTTTATTGAGAATATGTTTTTCGTCTCAGCCAATCCCTGGGTGAGTTTCACCAGTTTTGATTTAAACGT
GGCCAATATGGACAACTTCTTCGCCCCCGTTTTCACCATGGGCAAATATTATACGCAAGGCGACAAGGTG
CTGATGCCGCTGGCGATTCAGGTTCATCATGCCGTTTGTGATGGCT
